>Addgene plasmid #80644 | cpstFRET-Actin | depositor full sequence | sequence record 217987 | cpstFRET-Actin sequence 6601 bps
TAGTTATTAATAGTAATCAATTACGGGGTCATTAGTTCATAGCCCATATATGGAGTTCCGCGTTACATAA
CTTACGGTAAATGGCCCGCCTGGCTGACCGCCCAACGACCCCCGCCCATTGACGTCAATAATGACGTATG
TTCCCATAGTAACGCCAATAGGGACTTTCCATTGACGTCAATGGGTGGAGTATTTACGGTAAACTGCCCA
CTTGGCAGTACATCAAGTGTATCATATGCCAAGTACGCCCCCTATTGACGTCAATGACGGTAAATGGCCC
GCCTGGCATTATGCCCAGTACATGACCTTATGGGACTTTCCTACTTGGCAGTACATCTACGTATTAGTCA
TCGCTATTACCATGGTGATGCGGTTTTGGCAGTACATCAATGGGCGTGGATAGCGGTTTGACTCACGGGG
ATTTCCAAGTCTCCACCCCATTGACGTCAATGGGAGTTTGTTTTGGCACCAAAATCAACGGGACTTTCCA
AAATGTCGTAACAACTCCGCCCCATTGACGCAAATGGGCGGTAGGCGTGTACGGTGGGAGGTCTATATAA
GCAGAGCTGGTTTAGTGAACCGTCAGATCCGCTAGCCAGGGACCCGGGGTACCAATGGGCGGCGTGCAGC
TCGCCGACCACTACCAGCAGAACACCCCCATCGGCGACGGCCCCGTGCTGCTGCCCGACAACCACTACCT
GAGCTACCAGTCCAAACTGAGCAAAGACCCCAACGAGAAGCGCGATCACATGGTCCTGCTGGAGTTCGTG
ACCGCCGCCGGGATCACTCTCGGCATGGACGAGCTGTACAAGGAATTCGGCGGCGGTGGCGGGGTGAGCA
AGGGCGAGGAGCTGTTCACCGGGGTGGTGCCCATCCTGGTCGAGCTGGACGGCGACGTAAACGGCCACAA
GTTCAGCGTGTCCGGCGAGGGCGAGGGCGATGCCACCTACGGCAAGCTGACCCTGAAGCTGATCTGCACC
ACCGGCAAGCTGCCCGTGCCCTGGCCCACCCTCGTGACCACCCTGGGCTACGGCCTGCAGTGCTTCGCCC
GCTACCCCGACCACATGAAGCAGCACGACTTCTTCAAGTCCGCCATGCCCGAAGGCTACGTCCAGGAGCG
CACCATCTTCTTCAAGGACGACGGCAACTACAAGACCCGCGCCGAGGTGAAGTTCGAGGGCGACACCCTG
GTGAACCGCATCGAGCTGAAGGGCATCGACTTCAAGGAGGACGGCAACATCCTGGGGCACAAGCTGGAGT
ACAACTACAACAGCCACAACGTCTATATCACCGCCGACAAGCAGAAGAACGGCATCAAGGCCAACTTCAA
GATCCTCCACAACATCGAGGACGGCGGCAGATCTATGGGCAGCGTGCAGCTCGCCGACCACTACCAGCAG
AACACCCCCATCGGCGACGGCCCCGTGCTGCTGCCCGACAACCACTACCTGAGCACCCAGTCCAAGCTGA
GCAAAGACCCCAACGAGAAGCGCGATCACATGGTCCTGCTGGAGTTCGTGACCGCCGCCGGGATCACTCT
CGGCATGGACGAGCTGTACAAGGAATTCGGCGGCGGTGGCGGGGTGAGCAAGGGCGAGGAGCTGTTCACC
GGGGTGGTGCCCATCCTGGTCGAGCTGGACGGCGACGTAAACGGCCACAAGTTCAGCGTGTCCGGCGAGG
GCGAGGGCGATGCCACCTACGGCAAGCTGACCCTGAAGTTCATCTGCACCACCGGCAAGCTGCCCGTGCC
CTGGCCCACCCTCGTGACCACCCTGACCTGGGGCGTGCAGTGCTTCGCCCGCTACCCCGACCACATGAAG
CAGCACGACTTCTTCAAGTCCGCCATGCCCGAAGGCTACGTCCAGGAGCGCACCATCTTCTTCAAGGACG
ACGGCAACTACAAGACCCGCGCCGAGGTGAAGTTCGAGGGCGACACCCTGGTGAACCGCATCGAGCTGAA
GGGCATCGACTTCAAGGAGGACGGCAACATCCTGGGGCACAAGCTGGAGTACAACGCCATCAGCGACAAC
GTCTATATCACCGCCGACAAGCAGAAGAACGGCATCAAGGCCAACTTCAAGATCCGCCACAACATCGAGG
ACGAGCTCGGTGGGGGAGGAGGTATGGATGATGATATCGCCGCGCTCGTCGTCGACAACGGCTCCGGCAT
GTGCAAGGCCGGCTTCGCGGGCGACGATGCCCCCCGGGCCGTCTTCCCCTCCATCGTGGGGCGCCCCAGG
CACCAGGGCGTGATGGTGGGCATGGGTCAGAAGGATTCCTATGTGGGCGACGAGGCCCAGAGCAAGAGAG
GCATCCTCACCCTGAAGTACCCCATCGAGCACGGCATCGTCACCAACTGGGACGACATGGAGAAAATCTG
GCACCACACCTTCTACAATGAGCTGCGTGTGGCTCCCGAGGAGCACCCCGTGCTGCTGACCGAGGCCCCC
CTGAACCCCAAGGCCAACCGCGAGAAGATGACCCAGATCATGTTTGAGACCTTCAACACCCCAGCCATGT
ACGTTGCTATCCAGGCTGTGCTATCCCTGTACGCCTCTGGCCGTACCACTGGCATCGTGATGGACTCCGG
TGACGGGGTCACCCACACTGTGCCCATCTACGAGGGGTATGCCCTCCCCCATGCCATCCTGCGTCTGGAC
CTGGCTGGCCGGGACCTGACTGACTACCTCATGAAGATCCTCACCGAGCGCGGCTACAGCTTCACCACCA
CGGCCGAGCGGGAAATCGTGCGTGACATTAAGGAGAAGCTGTGCTACGTCGCCCTGGACTTCGAGCAAGA
GATGGCCACGGCTGCTTCCAGCTCCTCCCTGGAGAAGAGCTACGAGCTGCCTGACGGCCAGGTCATCACC
ATTGGCAATGAGCGGTTCCGCTGCCCTGAGGCACTCTTCCAGCCTTCCTTCCTGGGCATGGAGTCCTGTG
GCATCCACGAAACTACCTTCAACTCCATCATGAAGTGTGACGTGGACATCCGCAAAGACCTGTACGCCAA
CACAGTGCTGTCTGGCGGCACCACCATGTACCCTGGCATTGCCGACAGGATGCAGAAGGAGATCACTGCC
CTGGCACCCAGCACAATGAAGATCAAGATCATTGCTCCTCCTGAGCGCAAGTACTCCGTGTGGATCGGCG
GCTCCATCCTGGCCTCGCTGTCCACCTTCCAGCAGATGTGGATCAGCAAGCAGGAGTATGACGAGTCCGG
CCCCTCCATCGTCCACCGCAAATGCTTCTAAAGGGCCCGGGATCCACCGGATCTAGATAACTGATCATAA
TCAGCCATACCACATTTGTAGAGGTTTTACTTGCTTTAAAAAACCTCCCACACCTCCCCCTGAACCTGAA
ACATAAAATGAATGCAATTGTTGTTGTTAACTTGTTTATTGCAGCTTATAATGGTTACAAATAAAGCAAT
AGCATCACAAATTTCACAAATAAAGCATTTTTTTCACTGCATTCTAGTTGTGGTTTGTCCAAACTCATCA
ATGTATCTTAAGGCGTAAATTGTAAGCGTTAATATTTTGTTAAAATTCGCGTTAAATTTTTGTTAAATCA
GCTCATTTTTTAACCAATAGGCCGAAATCGGCAAAATCCCTTATAAATCAAAAGAATAGACCGAGATAGG
GT
[37 nt withheld, positions 3643-3679]
AAAGAACGTGGACTCCAACGTCAAAGG
[49 nt withheld, positions 3707-3755]
T
[91 nt withheld, positions 3757-3847]
G
[124 nt withheld, positions 3849-3972]
CAGGTGGCACTTTTCGGGGAAATGTGCGCGGAACCCCTATTTGTTTATTTTTCTAAATACATTCAAATAT
GTATCCGCTCATGAGACAATAACCCTGATAAATGCTTCAATAATATTGAAAAAGGAAGAGTCCTGAGGCG
GAAAGAACCAGCTGTGGAATGTGTGTCAGTTAGGGTGTGGAAAGTCCCCAGGCTCCCCAGCAGGCAGAAG
TATGCAAAGCATGCATCTCAATTAGTCAGCAACCAGGTGTGGAAAGTCCCCAGGCTCCCCAGCAGGCAGA
AGTATGCAAAGCATGCATCTCAATTAGTCAGCAACCATAGTCCCGCCCCTAACTCCGCCCATCCCGCCCC
TAACTCCGCCCAGTTCCGCCCATTCTCCGCCCCATGGCTGACTAATTTTTTTTATTTATGCAGAGGCCGA
GGCCGCCTCGGCCTCTGAGCTATTCCAGAAGTAGTGAGGAGGCTTTTTTGGAGGCCTAGGCTTTTGCAAA
GATCGATCAAGAGACAGGATGAGGATCGTTTCGCATGATTGAACAAGATGGATTGCACGCAGGTTCTCCG
GCCGCTTGGGTGGAGAGGCTATTCGGCTATGACTGGGCACAACAGACAATCGGCTGCTCTGATGCCGCCG
TGTTCCGGCTGTCAGCGCAGGGGCGCCCGGTTCTTTTTGTCAAGACCGACCTGTCCGGTGCCCTGAATGA
ACTGCAAGACGAGGCAGCGCGGCTATCGTGGCTGGCCACGACGGGCGTTCCTTGCGCAGCTGTGCTCGAC
GTTGTCACTGAAGCGGGAAGGGACTGGCTGCTATTGGGCGAAGTGCCGGGGCAGGATCTCCTGTCATCTC
ACCTTGCTCCTGCCGAGAAAGTATCCATCATGGCTGATGCAATGCGGCGGCTGCATACGCTTGATCCGGC
TACCTGCCCATTCGACCACCAAGCGAAACATCGCATCGAGCGAGCACGTACTCGGATGGAAGCCGGTCTT
GTCGATCAGGATGATCTGGACGAAGAGCATCAGGGGCTCGCGCCAGCCGAACTGTTCGCCAGGCTCAAGG
CGAGCATGCCCGACGGCGAGGATCTCGTCGTGACCCATGGCGATGCCTGCTTGCCGAATATCATGGTGGA
AAATGGCCGCTTTTCTGGATTCATCGACTGTGGCCGGCTGGGTGTGGCGGACCGCTATCAGGACATAGCG
TTGGCTACCCGTGATATTGCTGAAGAGCTTGGCGGCGAATGGGCTGACCGCTTCCTCGTGCTTTACGGTA
TCGCCGCTCCCGATTCGCAGCGCATCGCCTTCTATCGCCTTCTTGACGAGTTCTTCTGAGCGGGACTCTG
GGGTTCGAAATGACCGACCAAGCGACGCCCAACCTGCCATCACGAGATTTCGATTCCACCGCCGCCTTCT
ATGAAAGGTTGGGCTTCGGAATCGTTTTCCGGGACGCCGGCTGGATGATCCTCCAGCGCGGGGATCTCAT
GCTGGAGTTCTTCGCCCACCCTAGGGGGAGGCTAACTGAAACACGGAAGGAGACAATACCGGAAGGAACC
CGCGCTATGACGGCAATAAAAAGACAGAATAAAACGCACGGTGTTGGGTCGTTTGTTCATAAACGCGGGG
TTCGGTCCCAGGGCTGGCACTCTGTCGATACCCCACCGAGACCCCATTGGGGCCAATACGCCCGCGTTTC
TTCCTTTTCCCCACCCCACCCCCCAAGTTCGGGTGAAGGCCCAGGGCTCGCAGCCAACGTCGGGGCGGCA
GGCCCTGCCATAGCCTCAGGTTACTCATATATACTTTAGATTGATTTAAAACTTCATTTTTAATTTAAAA
GGATCTAGGTGAAGATCCTTTTTGATAATCTCATGACCAAAATCCCTTAACGTGAGTTTTCGTTCCACTG
AGCGTCAGACCCCGTAGAAAAGATCAAAGGATCTTCTTGAGATCCTTTTTTTCTGCGCGTAATCTGCTGC
TTGCAAACAAAAAAACCACCGCTACCAGCGGTGGTTTGTTTGCCGGATCAAGAGCTACCAACTCTTTTTC
CGAAGGTAACTGGCTTCAGCAGAGCGCAGATACCAAATACTGTCCTTCTAGTGTAGCCGTAGTTAGGCCA
CCACTTCAAGAACTCTGTAGCACCGCCTACATACCTCGCTCTGCTAATCCTGTTACCAGTGGCTGCTGCC
AGTGGCGATAAGTCGTGTCTTACCGGGTTGGACTCAAGACGATAGTTACCGGATAAGGCGCAGCGGTCGG
GCTGAACGGGGGGTTCGTGCACACAGCCCAGCTTGGAGCGAACGACCTACACCGAACTGAGATACCTACA
GCGTGAGCTATGAGAAAGCGCCACGCTTCCCGAAGGGAGAAAGGCGGACAGGTATCCGGTAAGCGGCAGG
GTCGGAACAGGAGAGCGCACGAGGGAGCTTCCAGGGGGAAACGCCTGGTATCTTTATAGTCCTGTCGGGT
TTCGCCACCTCTGACTTGAGCGTCGATTTTTGTGATGCTCGTCAGGGGGGCGGAGCCTATGGAAAAACGC
CAGCAACGCGGCCTTTTTACGGTTCCTGGCCTTTTGCTGGCCTTTTGCTCACATGTTCTTTCCTGCGTTA
TCCCCTGATTCTGTGGATAACCGTATTACCGCCATGCAT
Features (pLannotate 1.2.2; 16 found; start..end, strand, type, name):
     61..364     +  enhancer       CMV enhancer: human cytomegalovirus immediate early enhancer
    365..568     +  promoter       CMV promoter: human cytomegalovirus (CMV) immediate early promoter
    618..1349    +  CDS            cp173Venus: circularly permuted form of the Venus yellow fluorescent protein (Nagai et al., 2004) efficient FRET acceptor for CFP
   1372..2099    +  CDS            cp173Venus (fragment): circularly permuted form of the Venus yellow fluorescent protein (Nagai et al., 2004) efficient FRET acceptor for CFP
   2124..3248    +  CDS            ACTB: ACTB_BOVIN - Experimental evidence at protein level: Swiss-Prot protein existence level 1. Actin is a highly conserved protein that polymerizes to produce filaments that form cross-linked networks in the cytoplasm of cells. Actin exists in both monomeric (G-actin) and polymeric (F-actin) forms, both forms playing key functions, such as cell motility and contraction. In addition to their role in the cytoplasmic cytoskeleton, G- and F-actin also localize in the nucleus, and regulate gene transcription and motility and repair of damaged DNA. From Bos taurus (Bovine).
   3253..3270    +  misc_feature   MCS (fragment): multiple cloning site
   3282..3366    +  CDS            large T antigen (fragment): large T antigen from SV40 (simian virus 40)
   3389..3510    +  polyA_signal   SV40 poly(A) signal: SV40 polyadenylation signal
   3544..3972    -  rep_origin     f1 ori (sequence partly withheld): f1 bacteriophage origin of replication; arrow indicates direction of (+) strand synthesis
   3999..4103    +  promoter       AmpR promoter: bla
   4105..4462    +  promoter       SV40 promoter: SV40 enhancer and early promoter
   4497..5291    +  CDS            NeoR/KanR: aminoglycoside phosphotransferase from Tn5; aph(3')-II (or nptII); confers resistance to neomycin, kanamycin, and G418 (Geneticin®)
   5312..5464    +  CDS            ble (fragment): BLE_KLEPN - Experimental evidence at protein level: Swiss-Prot protein existence level 1. Binding protein with a strong affinity to the bleomycin family of antibiotics. Binds to CL990; an antimitotic-antibiotic compound. From Klebsiella pneumoniae.
   5523..5570    +  polyA_signal   HSV TK poly(A) signal: herpes simplex virus thymidine kinase polyadenylation signal (Cole and Stacy, 1985)
   5661..5677    -  polyA_signal   bGH poly(A) signal (fragment): bovine growth hormone polyadenylation signal
   5899..6487    +  rep_origin     ori: high-copy-number ColE1/pMB1/pBR322/pUC origin of replication
