[The description below was written by a language model from this plasmid's Addgene catalogue record and pLannotate feature annotations shown in this document.]
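Description:
cpstFRET-Actin is a mammalian expression plasmid of about 6.6 kb built on a pEGFP-type backbone. It is propagated in E. coli from a high-copy ColE1/pUC origin and also carries an f1 phage origin. Selection relies on a single Tn5 NeoR/KanR gene placed behind both a bacterial (bla) promoter and the SV40 enhancer/early promoter and terminated by the HSV TK polyadenylation signal. This gene gives kanamycin resistance in bacteria and allows G418 selection in transfected mammalian cells. Short annotated fragments of large T antigen, ble and the bGH poly(A) signal appear to be backbone remnants or partial matches rather than functional parts.

The payload is one fusion cassette driven by the CMV immediate-early enhancer and promoter and terminated by the SV40 poly(A) signal. It begins with two tandem fluorescent protein coding regions of about 730 bp each, followed by a beta-actin coding sequence. The annotation tool labels both fluorescent regions as cp173Venus, the second only as a fragment match. They form the cpstFRET cassette named in the record, a donor/acceptor pair of circularly permuted fluorescent proteins, but the record does not state the identity of the donor. The actin sequence best matches bovine ACTB; because actin is highly conserved, its actual species of origin is not established by the record.

Because the sensor is attached to only one end of actin, rather than flanked by actin on both sides as in Actin-cpstFRET-Actin, it should not experience tension across it. The plasmid therefore serves as the force-free control, giving a baseline FRET signal in experiments that measure mechanical stress in actin in living cells.
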