Addgene plasmid #80644: cpstFRET-Actin
Purpose: Force free control for Actin-cpstFRET-Actin
Depositing lab: Fred Sachs. Depositing organization: University at Buffalo (SUNY Buffalo). Publication: Actin stress in cell reprogramming. Guo J, Wang Y, Sachs F, Meng F. Proc Natl Acad Sci U S A. 2014 Dec 9;111(49):E5252-61. doi: 10.1073/pnas.1411683111. Epub 2014 Nov 24. PubMed 25422450.
Backbone
  Vector backbone: pEGFP
  Vector type: Mammalian Expression
Growth in bacteria
  Bacterial resistance: Kanamycin, 50 μg/mL
  Growth temperature: 37°C
  Growth strain: DH5alpha
  Copy number: Unknown
Gene/Insert
  Gene/Insert name: Actin, cpstFRET
Terms and licenses: Academic/Nonprofit Terms; Industry Terms: Not Available to Industry
How to cite: cpstFRET-Actin was a gift from Fred Sachs (Addgene plasmid # 80644 ; http://n2t.net/addgene:80644 ; RRID:Addgene_80644)
