>Addgene plasmid #80644 | cpstFRET-Actin | addgene partial sequence | sequence record 157889 | CMV-F 5'-CGCAAATGGGCGGTAGGCGTG-3'
CAGAGCTGGTTTAGTGAACCGTCAGATCCGCTAGCCAGGGACCCGGGGTACCAATGGGCGGCGTGCAGCT
CGCCGACCACTACCAGCAGAACACCCCCATCGGCGACGGCCCCGTGCTGCTGCCCGACAACCACTACCTG
AGCTACCAGTCCAAACTGAGCAAAGACCCCAACGAGAAGCGCGATCACATGGTCCTGCTGGAGTTCGTGA
CCGCCGCCGGGATCACTCTCGGCATGGACGAGCTGTACAAGGAATTCGGCGGCGGTGGCGGGGTGAGCAA
GGGCGAGGAGCTGTTCACCGGGGTGGTGCCCATCCTGGTCGAGCTGGACGGCGACGTAAACGGCCACAAG
TTCAGCGTGTCCGGCGAGGGCGAGGGCGATGCCACCTACGGCAAGCTGACCCTGAAGCTGATCTGCACCA
CCGGCAAGCTGCCCGTGCCCTGGCCCACCCTCGTGACCACCCTGGGCTACGGCCTGCAGTGCTTCGCCCG
CTACCCCGACCACATGAAGCAGCACGACTTCTTCAAGTCCGCCATGCCCGAAGGCTACGTCCAGGAGCGC
ACCATCTTCTTCAAGGACGACGGCAACTACAAGACCCGCGCCGAGGTGAAGTTCGAGGGCGACACCCTGG
TGAACCGCATCGAGCTGAAGGGCATCGACTTCAAGGAGGACGGCAACATCCTGGGGCACAAGCTGGAGTA
CAACTACAACAGCCACAACGTCTATATCACCGCCGACAAGCAGAAGAACGGCATCAAGGCCAACTTCAAG
ATCCTCCACAACATCGAGGACGGCGGCAGATCTATGGGCAGCGTGCAGCTCGCCGACCACTACCAGCAGA
ACACCCCCATCGGCGACGGCCCCGTGCTGCTGCCCGACAACCACTACCTGAGCACCCAGTCCAAGCTGAG
CAAAGACCCCAACGAGAAGCGCGATCACATGGTCCTGCTGGAGTTCGTGACCGCC
