>Addgene plasmid #80644 | cpstFRET-Actin | addgene partial sequence | sequence record 157890 | SV40pA-R 5'-GAAATTTGTGATGCTATTGC-3'
GCTGCAATAAACAAGTTAACAACAACAATTGCATTCATTTTATGTTTCAGGTTCAGGGGGAGGTGTGGGA
GGTTTTTTAAAGCAAGTAAAACCTCTACAAATGTGGTATGGCTGATTATGATCAGTTATCTAGATCCGGT
GGATCCCGGGCCCTTTAGAAGCATTTGCGGTGGACGATGGAGGGGCCGGACTCGTCATACTCCTGCTTGC
TGATCCACATCTGCTGGAAGGTGGACAGCGAGGCCAGGATGGAGCCGCCGATCCACACGGAGTACTTGCG
CTCAGGAGGAGCAATGATCTTGATCTTCATTGTGCTGGGTGCCAGGGCAGTGATCTCCTTCTGCATCCTG
TCGGCAATGCCAGGGTACATGGTGGTGCCGCCAGACAGCACTGTGTTGGCGTACAGGTCTTTGCGGATGT
CCACGTCACACTTCATGATGGAGTTGAAGGTAGTTTCGTGGATGCCACAGGACTCCATGCCCAGGAAGGA
AGGCTGGAAGAGTGCCTCAGGGCAGCGGAACCGCTCATTGCCAATGGTGATGACCTGGCCGTCAGGCAGC
TCGTAGCTCTTCTCCAGGGAGGAGCTGGAAGCAGCCGTGGCCATCTCTTGCTCGAAGTCCAGGGCGACGT
AGCACAGCTTCTCCTTAATGTCACGCACGATTTCCCGCTCGGCCGTGGTGGTGAAGCTGTAGCCGCGCTC
GGTGAGGATCTTCATGAGGTAGTCAGTCAGGTCCCGGCCAGCCAGGTCCAGACGCAGGATGGCATGGGGG
AGGGCATACCCCTCGTAGATGGGCACAGTGTGGGTGACCCCGTCACCGGAGTCCATCACGATGCCAGTGG
TACGGCCAGAGGCGTACAGGGATAGCACAGCCTGGATAGCAACGTACATGGCTGGGGTGTTGAAGGTCTC
AAACATGATCTGGGTCATCTTCTCGCGGTTGGCCTTGGGG
