>Addgene plasmid #80644 | cpstFRET-Actin | addgene partial sequence | sequence record 157891 | mCerulean-F 5'-ctacctgagcacccagtccaag-3'
CGCGATCACATGGTCCTGCTGGAGTTCGTGACCGCCGCCGGGATCACTCTCGGCATGGACGAGCTGTACA
AGGAATTCGGCGGCGGTGGCGGGGTGAGCAAGGGCGAGGAGCTGTTCACCGGGGTGGTGCCCATCCTGGT
CGAGCTGGACGGCGACGTAAACGGCCACAAGTTCAGCGTGTCCGGCGAGGGCGAGGGCGATGCCACCTAC
GGCAAGCTGACCCTGAAGTTCATCTGCACCACCGGCAAGCTGCCCGTGCCCTGGCCCACCCTCGTGACCA
CCCTGACCTGGGGCGTGCAGTGCTTCGCCCGCTACCCCGACCACATGAAGCAGCACGACTTCTTCAAGTC
CGCCATGCCCGAAGGCTACGTCCAGGAGCGCACCATCTTCTTCAAGGACGACGGCAACTACAAGACCCGC
GCCGAGGTGAAGTTCGAGGGCGACACCCTGGTGAACCGCATCGAGCTGAAGGGCATCGACTTCAAGGAGG
ACGGCAACATCCTGGGGCACAAGCTGGAGTACAACGCCATCAGCGACAACGTCTATATCACCGCCGACAA
GCAGAAGAACGGCATCAAGGCCAACTTCAAGATCCGCCACAACATCGAGGACG
