>Addgene plasmid #80644 | cpstFRET-Actin | addgene partial sequence | sequence record 159513 | hActin-N 5'-CAGAGGCGTACAGGGATAGC-3'
GGGTGTTGAAGGTCTCAAACATGATCTGGGTCATCTTCTCGCGGTTGGCCTTGGGGTTCAGGGGGGCCTC
GGTCAGCAGCACGGGGTGCTCCTCGGGAGCCACACGCAGCTCATTGTAGAAGGTGTGGTGCCAGATTTTC
TCCATGTCGTCCCAGTTGGTGACGATGCCGTGCTCGATGGGGTACTTCAGGGTGAGGATGCCTCTCTTGC
TCTGGGCCTCGTCGCCCACATAGGAATCCTTCTGACCCATGCCCACCATCACGCCCTGGTGCCTGGGGCG
CCCCACGATGGAGGGGAAGACGGCCCGGGGGGCATCGTCGCCCGCGAAGCCGGCCTTGCACATGCCGGAG
CCGTTGTCGACGACGAGCGCGGCGATATCATCATCCATACCTCCTCCCCCACCGAGCTCGTCCTCGATGT
TGTGGCGGATCTTGAAGTTGGCCTTGATGCCGTTCTTCTGCTTGTCGGCGGTGATATAGACGTTGTCGCT
GATGGCGTTGTACTCCAGCTTGTGCCCCAGGATGTTGCCGTCCTCCTTGAAGTCGATGCCCTTCAGCTCG
ATGCGGTTCACCAGGGTGTCGCCCTCGAACTTCACCTCGGCGCGGGTCTTGTAGTTGCCGTCGTCCTTGA
AGAAGATGGTGCGCTCCTGGACGTAGCCTTCGGGCATGGCGGACTTGAAGAAGTCGTGCTGCTTCATGTG
GTCGGGGTAGCGGGCGAAGCACTGCACGCCCCAGGTCAGGGTGGTCACGAGGGTGGGCCAGGGCACGGGC
AGCTTGCCGGTGGTGCAGATGAACTTCAGGGTCAGCTTGCCGTAGGTGGCATCGCCCTCGCCCTCGCCGG
ACACGCTGAACTTGTGGCCGTTTACGTCGCCGTCCAGCTCGACCAGGATGGGCACCACCCCGGTGAACAG
CTCCTCGCCCTTGCTCACCCCGCCACCGCCGCCGAATTCCTTGTACAGCTCGTCCATGCCGAGAGTGATC
CCGGCGGCGGTCACGAACTCCAGCAGGACCATGTGATC
